Addgene plasmid #170662: pBR-Lent-STAT5A-CA
Purpose: Lentiviral expression of constitutively active STAT5A.
Depositing lab: Alexander Ruthenburg. Depositing organization: University of Chicago. Publication: Non-canonical H3K79me2-dependent pathways promote the survival of MLL-rearranged leukemia. Richter WF, Shah RN, Ruthenburg AJ. Elife. 2021 Jul 15;10. pii: 64960. doi: 10.7554/eLife.64960. PubMed 34263728.
Backbone
  Vector backbone: pTRIPZ
  Vector type: Lentiviral
  Selectable markers: Puromycin
Growth in bacteria
  Bacterial resistance: Ampicillin, 100 μg/mL
  Growth temperature: 37°C
  Growth strain: NEB Stable
  Copy number: High Copy
Gene/Insert
  Gene/Insert name: STAT5A
  Species: H. sapiens (human)
  Mutation: H298R and S710F
  Entrez Gene: STAT5A (a.k.a. MGF, STAT5)
  Cloning method: Restriction Enzyme; 5′ cloning site unknown (unknown if destroyed); 3′ cloning site unknown (unknown if destroyed)
  Sequencing primers: 5′ unknown
Terms and licenses: Academic/Nonprofit Terms; Industry Terms: Not Available to Industry
Depositor comments: A constitutively active form of STAT5A was cloned into the lentiviral expression vector.
How to cite: pBR-Lent-STAT5A-CA was a gift from Alexander Ruthenburg (Addgene plasmid # 170662 ; http://n2t.net/addgene:170662 ; RRID:Addgene_170662)
