[The description below was written by a language model from this plasmid's Addgene catalogue record and pLannotate feature annotations shown in this document.]
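Description:
pBR-Lent-STAT5A-CA is a 14.6 kb HIV-1-based lentiviral expression plasmid built on the pTRIPZ backbone, designed to deliver a constitutively active form of human STAT5A into mammalian cells. It is maintained in E. coli through a high-copy ColE1/pUC-type origin with ampicillin selection (AmpR), and an f1 origin is also present. The viral portion runs from a truncated 5' LTR through the Ψ packaging signal, a gag fragment, the Rev response element and cPPT/CTS to a WPRE and a self-inactivating ΔU3 3' LTR. These elements allow the genomic RNA to be packaged, exported, reverse transcribed and integrated when packaging functions are supplied in trans, while the integrated provirus lacks LTR promoter activity.

The payload follows the pTRIPZ all-in-one Tet-On layout. A tight TRE promoter (tet operator repeats with a minimal CMV promoter, annotated as a fragment) sits directly upstream of the STAT5A coding sequence, which carries the H298R and S710F substitutions recorded as conferring constitutive activity. Downstream, the human UbC promoter drives rtTA3 followed by an EMCV IRES and the puromycin resistance gene. Transduced cells can therefore be selected with puromycin while producing the transactivator that switches on the TRE in the presence of doxycycline. The catalogue entry describes only lentiviral expression, so doxycycline inducibility is inferred from the annotated parts.

The feature table also shows an EM7-driven BleoR cassette in reverse orientation between the cPPT and the TRE. Outside the LTRs there is an SV40 promoter with a hygromycin resistance fragment, along with other backbone remnants. The associated work concerns survival pathways in MLL-rearranged leukemia, consistent with using this construct to enforce STAT5A signalling.
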