Features (pLannotate 1.2.2; 33 found; start..end, strand, type, name):
    377..634     +  LTR            5' LTR (truncated): truncated 5' long terminal repeat (LTR) from HIV-1
    681..806     +  misc_feature   HIV-1 Ψ: packaging signal of human immunodeficiency virus type 1
    790..1128    +  CDS            HIV-1 gag (fragment): gag protein from human immunodeficiency virus 1; gag
   1303..1536    +  misc_feature   RRE: The Rev response element (RRE) of HIV-1 allows for Rev-dependent mRNA export from the nucleus to the cytoplasm.
   1913..2013    +  CDS            Rev (fragment): human immunodeficiency virus 1 (HIV-1) Rev protein; rev; enhances nuclear export of unspliced and incompletely spliced viral mRNAs
   2063..2180    +  misc_feature   cPPT/CTS: central polypurine tract and central termination sequence of HIV-1
   2245..2619    -  CDS            BleoR: antibiotic-binding protein; Sh ble from Streptoalloteichus hindustanus; confers resistance to bleomycin, phleomycin, and Zeocin™
   2639..2686    -  promoter       EM7 promoter: synthetic bacterial promoter&nbsp
   2713..2991    +  promoter       tight TRE promoter (fragment): Tet-responsive promoter PTight, consisting of seven tet operator sequences followed by the minimal CMV promoter
   3037..5418    +  CDS            STAT5A: STA5A_HUMAN - Also known as STAT5. Experimental evidence at protein level: Swiss-Prot protein existence level 1. Carries out a dual function: signal transduction and activation of transcription. Mediates cellular responses to the cytokine KITLG/SCF and other growth factors. Mediates cellular responses to ERBB4. May mediate cellular responses to activated FGFR1, FGFR2, FGFR3 and FGFR4. Binds to the GAS element and activates PRL- induced transcription. Regulates the expression of milk proteins during lactation. From Homo sapiens (Human).
   5428..6639    +  promoter       UbC promoter: human ubiquitin C promoter
   6658..7365    +  CDS            rtTA3: reverse tetracycline transactivator 3 activates expression from Tet-responsive promoters in the presence of doxycycline
   7388..7960    +  misc_feature   IRES: internal ribosome entry site (IRES) of the encephalomyocarditis virus (EMCV)
   7969..8565    +  CDS            PuroR: puromycin N-acetyltransferase; pac from Streptomyces alboniger; confers resistance to puromycin
   8581..9169    +  misc_feature   WPRE: woodchuck hepatitis virus posttranscriptional regulatory element
   9186..9374    +  CDS            nef (fragment): NEF_HV1Z2 - Experimental evidence at protein level: Swiss-Prot protein existence level 1. Extracellular Nef protein targets CD4(+) T-lymphocytes for apoptosis by interacting with CXCR4 surface receptors. From Human immunodeficiency virus type 1 group M subtype D (isolate Z2/CDC-Z34) (HIV-1).
   9376..9609    +  LTR            3' LTR (ΔU3): self-inactivating 3' long terminal repeat (LTR) from HIV-1
   9716..9940    +  polyA_signal   bGH poly(A) signal: bovine growth hormone polyadenylation signal
   9944..9965    +  promoter       SV40 promoter (fragment): SV40 enhancer and early promoter
   9986..10414   +  rep_origin     f1 ori (sequence partly withheld): f1 bacteriophage origin of replication; arrow indicates direction of (+) strand synthesis
  10428..10757   +  promoter       SV40 promoter: SV40 enhancer and early promoter
  10806..11835   +  CDS            HygR (fragment): aminoglycoside phosphotransferase from E. coli; aph(4)-Ia; confers resistance to hygromycin
  11845..11970   +  CDS            ble (fragment): BLE_KLEPN - Experimental evidence at protein level: Swiss-Prot protein existence level 1. Binding protein with a strong affinity to the bleomycin family of antibiotics. Binds to CL990; an antimitotic-antibiotic compound. From Klebsiella pneumoniae.
  11965..12086   +  polyA_signal   SV40 poly(A) signal: SV40 polyadenylation signal
  12157..12179   -  protein_bind   lac operator (fragment): The lac repressor binds to the lac operator to inhibit transcription in E. coli. This inhibition can be relieved by adding lactose or isopropyl-β-D-thiogalactopyranoside (IPTG). lac repressor encoded by lacI
  12183..12213   -  promoter       lac promoter: promoter for the E. coli lac operon
  12228..12249   -  protein_bind   CAP binding site: CAP binding activates transcription in the presence of cAMP. E. coli catabolite activator protein
  12262..12354   -  CDS            lacI (fragment): lac repressor; lacI; The lac repressor binds to the lac operator to inhibit transcription in E. coli. This inhibition can be relieved by adding lactose or isopropyl-β-D-thiogalactopyranoside (IPTG).
  12537..13125   -  rep_origin     ori: high-copy-number ColE1/pMB1/pBR322/pUC origin of replication
  13296..14156   -  CDS            AmpR: β-lactamase; bla; confers resistance to ampicillin, carbenicillin, and related antibiotics
  14157..14261   -  promoter       AmpR promoter: bla
  14309..14443   +  polyA_signal   SV40 poly(A) signal: SV40 polyadenylation signal
  14610..329     +  CDS            nef (fragment) (across the origin): NEF_HV1BR - Experimental evidence at protein level: Swiss-Prot protein existence level 1. Extracellular Nef protein targets CD4(+) T-lymphocytes for apoptosis by interacting with CXCR4 surface receptors (PubMed:14990729). From Human immunodeficiency virus type 1 group M subtype B (isolate BRU/LAI) (HIV-1).
>Addgene plasmid #170662 | pBR-Lent-STAT5A-CA | addgene full sequence | sequence record 335924 | Addgene NGS Result
TGGAAGGGCTAATTCACTCCCAAAGAAGACAAGATATCCTTGATCTGTGGATCTACCACACACAAGGCTA
CTTCCCTGATTAGCAGAACTACACACCAGGGCCAGGGGTCAGATATCCACTGACCTTTGGATGGTGCTAC
AAGCTAGTACCAGTTGAGCCAGATAAGGTAGAAGAGGCCAATAAAGGAGAGAACACCAGCTTGTTACACC
CTGTGAGCCTGCATGGGATGGATGACCCGGAGAGAGAAGTGTTAGAGTGGAGGTTTGACAGCCGCCTAGC
ATTTCATCACGTGGCCCGAGAGCTGCATCCGGAGTACTTCAAGAACTGCTGATATCGAGCTTGCTACAAG
GGACTTTCCGCTGGGGACTTTCCAGGGAGGCGTGGCCTGGGCGGGACTGGGGAGTGGCGAGCCCTCAGAT
CCTGCATATAAGCAGCTGCTTTTTGCCTGTACTGGGTCTCTCTGGTTAGACCAGATCTGAGCCTGGGAGC
TCTCTGGCTAACTAGGGAACCCACTGCTTAAGCCTCAATAAAGCTTGCCTTGAGTGCTTCAAGTAGTGTG
TGCCCGTCTGTTGTGTGACTCTGGTAACTAGAGATCCCTCAGACCCTTTTAGTCAGTGTGGAAAATCTCT
AGCAGTGGCGCCCGAACAGGGACTTGAAAGCGAAAGGGAAACCAGAGGAGCTCTCTCGACGCAGGACTCG
GCTTGCTGAAGCGCGCACGGCAAGAGGCGAGGGGCGGCGACTGGTGAGTACGCCAAAAATTTTGACTAGC
GGAGGCTAGAAGGAGAGAGATGGGTGCGAGAGCGTCAGTATTAAGCGGGGGAGAATTAGATCGCGATGGG
AAAAAATTCGGTTAAGGCCAGGGGGAAAGAAAAAATATAAATTAAAACATATAGTATGGGCAAGCAGGGA
GCTAGAACGATTCGCAGTTAATCCTGGCCTGTTAGAAACATCAGAAGGCTGTAGACAAATACTGGGACAG
CTACAACCATCCCTTCAGACAGGATCAGAAGAACTTAGATCATTATATAATACAGTAGCAACCCTCTATT
GTGTGCATCAAAGGATAGAGATAAAAGACACCAAGGAAGCTTTAGACAAGATAGAGGAAGAGCAAAACAA
AAGTAAGACCACCGCACAGCAAGCGGCCGGCCGCTGATCTTCAGACCTGGAGGAGGAGATATGAGGGACA
ATTGGAGAAGTGAATTATATAAATATAAAGTAGTAAAAATTGAACCATTAGGAGTAGCACCCACCAAGGC
AAAGAGAAGAGTGGTGCAGAGAGAAAAAAGAGCAGTGGGAATAGGAGCTTTGTTCCTTGGGTTCTTGGGA
GCAGCAGGAAGCACTATGGGCGCAGCGTCAATGACGCTGACGGTACAGGCCAGACAATTATTGTCTGGTA
TAGTGCAGCAGCAGAACAATTTGCTGAGGGCTATTGAGGCGCAACAGCATCTGTTGCAACTCACAGTCTG
GGGCATCAAGCAGCTCCAGGCAAGAATCCTGGCTGTGGAAAGATACCTAAAGGATCAACAGCTCCTGGGG
ATTTGGGGTTGCTCTGGAAAACTCATTTGCACCACTGCTGTGCCTTGGAATGCTAGTTGGAGTAATAAAT
CTCTGGAACAGATTTGGAATCACACGACCTGGATGGAGTGGGACAGAGAAATTAACAATTACACAAGCTT
AATACACTCCTTAATTGAAGAATCGCAAAACCAGCAAGAAAAGAATGAACAAGAATTATTGGAATTAGAT
AAATGGGCAAGTTTGTGGAATTGGTTTAACATAACAAATTGGCTGTGGTATATAAAATTATTCATAATGA
TAGTAGGAGGCTTGGTAGGTTTAAGAATAGTTTTTGCTGTACTTTCTATAGTGAATAGAGTTAGGCAGGG
ATATTCACCATTATCGTTTCAGACCCACCTCCCAACCCCGAGGGGACCCGACAGGCCCGAAGGAATAGAA
GAAGAAGGTGGAGAGAGAGACAGAGACAGATCCATTCGATTAGTGAACGGATCGGCACTGCGTGCGCCAA
TTCTGCAGACAAATGGCAGTATTCATCCACAATTTTAAAAGAAAAGGGGGGATTGGGGGGTACAGTGCAG
GGGAAAGAATAGTAGACATAATAGCAACAGACATACAAACTAAAGAATTACAAAAACAAATTACAAAAAT
TCAAAATTTTCGGGTTTATTACAGGGACAGCAGAGATCCAGTTTGGTTAGTACCGGGCCCGCTCTAGTCC
GGAATCAGTCCTGCTCCTCGGCCACGAAGTGCACGCAGTTGCCGGCCGGGTCGCGCAGGGCGAACTCCCG
CCCCCACGGCTGCTCGCCGATCTCGGTCATGGCCGGCCCGGAGGCGTCCCGGAAGTTCGTGGACACGACC
TCCGACCACTCGGCGTACAGCTCGTCCAGGCCGCGCACCCACACCCAGGCCAGGGTGTTGTCCGGCACCA
CCTGGTCCTGGACCGCGCTGATGAACAGGGTCACGTCGTCCCGGACCACACCGGCGAAGTCGTCCTCCAC
GAAGTCCCGGGAGAACCCGAGCCGGTCGGTCCAGAACTCGACCGCTCCGGCGACGTCGCGCGCGGTGAGC
ACCGGAACGGCACTGGTCAACTTGGCCATGGTGGCCCTCCTATAGTGAGTCGTATTATACTATGCCGATA
TACTATGCCGATGATTAATTGTCAACACGTGCTGCAGGTCCGAGGTTCTAGACGAGTTTACTCCCTATCA
GTGATAGAGAACGATGTCGAGTTTACTCCCTATCAGTGATAGAGAACGTATGTCGAGTTTACTCCCTATC
AGTGATAGAGAACGTATGTCGAGTTTACTCCCTATCAGTGATAGAGAACGTATGTCGAGTTTATCCCTAT
CAGTGATAGAGAACGTATGTCGAGTTTACTCCCTATCAGTGATAGAGAACGTATGTCGAGGTAGGCGTGT
ACGGTGGGAGGCCTATATAAGCAGAGCTCGTTTAGTGAACCGTCAGATCGCACCGGTATGGACTATAAGG
ATGACGACGACAAGGGTTCCGGTGCCATGGCGGGCTGGATCCAGGCCCAGCAGCTGCAGGGAGACGCGCT
GCGCCAGATGCAGGTGCTGTACGGCCAGCACTTCCCCATCGAGGTCCGGCACTACTTGGCCCAGTGGATT
GAGAGCCAGCCATGGGATGCCATTGACTTGGACAATCCCCAGGACAGAGCCCAAGCCACCCAGCTCCTGG
AGGGCCTGGTGCAGGAGCTGCAGAAGAAGGCGGAGCACCAGGTGGGGGAAGATGGGTTTTTACTGAAGAT
CAAGCTGGGGCACTACGCCACGCAGCTCCAGAAAACATATGACCGCTGCCCCCTGGAGCTGGTCCGCTGC
ATCCGGCACATTCTGTACAATGAACAGAGGCTGGTCCGAGAAGCCAACAATTGCAGCTCTCCGGCTGGGA
TCCTGGTTGACGCCATGTCCCAGAAGCACCTTCAGATCAACCAGACATTTGAGGAGCTGCGACTGGTCAC
GCAGGACACAGAGAATGAGCTGAAGAAACTGCAGCAGACTCAGGAGTACTTCATCATCCAGTACCAGGAG
AGCCTGAGGATCCAAGCTCAGTTTGCCCAGCTGGCCCAGCTGAGCCCCCAGGAGCGTCTGAGCCGGGAGA
CGGCCCTCCAGCAGAAGCAGGTGTCTCTGGAGGCCTGGTTGCAGCGTGAGGCACAGACACTGCAGCAGTA
CCGCGTGGAGCTGGCCGAGAAGCACCAGAAGACCCTGCAGCTGCTGCGGAAGCAGCAGACCATCATCCTG
GATGACGAGCTGATCCAGTGGAAGCGGCGGCAGCAGCTGGCCGGGAACGGCGGGCCCCCCGAGGGCAGCC
TGGACGTGCTACAGTCCTGGTGTGAGAAGTTGGCCGAGATCATCTGGCAGAACCGGCAGCAGATCCGCAG
GGCTGAGCGCCTCTGCCAGCAGCTGCCCATCCCCGGCCCAGTGGAGGAGATGCTGGCCGAGGTCAACGCC
ACCATCACGGACATTATCTCAGCCCTGGTGACCAGCACATTCATCATTGAGAAGCAGCCTCCTCAGGTCC
TGAAGACCCAGACCAAGTTTGCAGCCACCGTACGCCTGCTGGTGGGCGGGAAGCTGAACGTGCACATGAA
TCCCCCCCAGGTGAAGGCCACCATCATCAGTGAGCAGCAGGCCAAGTCTCTGCTTAAAAATGAGAACACC
CGCAACGAGTGCAGTGGTGAGATCCTGAACAACTGCTGCGTGATGGAGTACCACCAAGCCACGGGCACCC
TCAGTGCCCACTTCAGGAACATGTCACTGAAGAGGATCAAGCGTGCTGACCGGCGGGGTGCAGAGTCCGT
GACAGAGGAGAAGTTCACAGTCCTGTTTGAGTCTCAGTTCAGTGTTGGCAGCAATGAGCTTGTGTTCCAG
GTGAAGACTCTGTCCCTACCTGTGGTTGTCATCGTCCACGGCAGCCAGGACCACAATGCCACGGCTACTG
TGCTGTGGGACAATGCCTTTGCTGAGCCGGGCAGGGTGCCATTTGCCGTGCCTGACAAAGTGCTGTGGCC
GCAGCTGTGTGAGGCGCTCAACATGAAATTCAAGGCCGAAGTGCAGAGCAACCGGGGCCTGACCAAGGAG
AACCTCGTGTTCCTGGCGCAGAAACTGTTCAACAACAGCAGCAGCCACCTGGAGGACTACAGTGGCCTGT
CCGTGTCCTGGTCCCAGTTCAACAGGGAGAACTTGCCGGGCTGGAACTACACCTTCTGGCAGTGGTTTGA
CGGGGTGATGGAGGTGTTGAAGAAGCACCACAAGCCCCACTGGAATGATGGGGCCATCCTAGGTTTTGTG
AATAAGCAACAGGCCCACGACCTGCTCATCAACAAGCCCGACGGGACCTTCTTGTTGCGCTTTAGTGACT
CAGAAATCGGGGGCATCACCATCGCCTGGAAGTTTGACTCCCCGGAACGCAACCTGTGGAACCTGAAACC
ATTCACCACGCGGGATTTCTCCATCAGGTCCCTGGCTGACCGGCTGGGGGACCTGAGCTATCTCATCTAT
GTGTTTCCTGACCGCCCCAAGGATGAGGTCTTCTCCAAGTACTACACTCCTGTGCTGGCTAAAGCTGTTG
ATGGATATGTGAAACCACAGATCAAGCAAGTGGTCCCTGAGTTTGTGAATGCATTCGCAGATGCTGGGGG
CAGCAGCGCCACGTACATGGACCAGGCCCCCTCCCCAGCTGTGTGCCCCCAGGCTCCCTATAACATGTAC
CCACAGAACCCTGACCATGTACTCGATCAGGATGGAGAATTCGACCTGGATGAGACCATGGATGTGGCCA
GGCACGTGGAGGAACTCTTACGCCGACCAATGGACAGTCTTGACTCCCGCCTCTCGCCCCCTGCCGGTCT
TTTCACCTCTGCCAGAGGCTCCCTCTCATGAACGCGTGGCCTCCGCGCCGGGTTTTGGCGCCTCCCGCGG
GCGCCCCCCTCCTCACGGCGAGCGCTGCCACGTCAGACGAAGGGCGCAGCGAGCGTCCTGATCCTTCCGC
CCGGACGCTCAGGACAGCGGCCCGCTGCTCATAAGACTCGGCCTTAGAACCCCAGTATCAGCAGAAGGAC
ATTTTAGGACGGGACTTGGGTGACTCTAGGGCACTGGTTTTCTTTCCAGAGAGCGGAACAGGCGAGGAAA
AGTAGTCCCTTCTCGGCGATTCTGCGGAGGGATCTCCGTGGGGCGGTGAACGCCGATGATTATATAAGGA
CGCGCCGGGTGTGGCACAGCTAGTTCCGTCGCAGCCGGGATTTGGGTCGCGGTTCTTGTTTGTGGATCGC
TGTGATCGTCACTTGGTGAGTAGCGGGCTGCTGGGCTGGCCGGGGCTTTCGTGGCCGCCGGGCCGCTCGG
TGGGACGGAAGCGTGTGGAGAGACCGCCAAGGGCTGTAGTCTGGGTCCGCGAGCAAGGTTGCCCTGAACT
GGGGGTTGGGGGGAGCGCAGCAAAATGGCGGCTGTTCCCGAGTCTTGAATGGAAGACGCTTGTGAGGCGG
GCTGTGAGGTCGTTGAAACAAGGTGGGGGGCATGGTGGGCGGCAAGAACCCAAGGTCTTGAGGCCTTCGC
TAATGCGGGAAAGCTCTTATTCGGGTGAGATGGGCTGGGGCACCATCTGGGGACCCTGACGTGAAGTTTG
TCACTGACTGGAGAACTCGGTTTGTCGTCTGTTGCGGGGGCGGCAGTTATGGCGGTGCCGTTGGGCAGTG
CACCCGTACCTTTGGGAGCGCGCGCCCTCGTCGTGTCGTGACGTCACCCGTTCTGTTGGCTTATAATGCA
GGGTGGGGCCACCTGCCGGTAGGTGTGCGGTAGGCTTTTCTCCGTCGCAGGACGCAGGGTTCGGGCCTAG
GGTAGGCTCTCCTGAATCGACAGGCGCCGGACCTCTGGTGAGGGGAGGGATAAGTGAGGCGTCAGTTTCT
TTGGTCGGTTTTATGTACCTATCTTCTTAAGTAGCTGAAGCTCCGGTTTTGAACTATGCGCTCGGGGTTG
GCGAGTGTGTTTTGTGAAGTTTTTTAGGCACCTTTTGAAATGTAATCATTTGGGTCAATATGTAATTTTC
AGTGTTAGACTAGTAAATTGTCCGCTAAATTCTGGCCGTTTTTGGCTTTTTTGTTAGACGCTAGCGGATC
CGCCACCATGTCTAGGCTGGACAAGAGCAAAGTCATAAACGGAGCTCTGGAATTACTCAATGGTGTCGGT
ATCGAAGGCCTGACGACAAGGAAACTCGCTCAAAAGCTGGGAGTTGAGCAGCCTACCCTGTACTGGCACG
TGAAGAACAAGCGGGCCCTGCTCGATGCCCTGCCAATCGAGATGCTGGACAGGCATCATACCCACTTCTG
CCCCCTGGAAGGCGAGTCATGGCAAGACTTTCTGCGGAACAACGCCAAGTCATACCGCTGTGCTCTCCTC
TCACATCGCGACGGGGCTAAAGTGCATCTCGGCACCCGCCCAACAGAGAAACAGTACGAAACCCTGGAAA
ATCAGCTCGCGTTCCTGTGTCAGCAAGGCTTCTCCCTGGAGAACGCACTGTACGCTCTGTCCGCCGTGGG
CCACTTTACACTGGGCTGCGTATTGGAGGAACAGGAGCATCAAGTAGCAAAAGAGGAAAGAGAGACACCT
ACCACCGATTCTATGCCCCCACTTCTGAGACAAGCAATTGAGCTGTTCGACCGGCAGGGAGCCGAACCTG
CCTTCCTTTTCGGCCTGGAACTAATCATATGTGGCCTGGAGAAACAGCTAAAGTGCGAAAGCGGCGGGCC
GACCGACGCCCTTGACGATTTTGACTTAGACATGCTCCCAGCCGATGCCCTTGACGATTTTGACCTTGAC
ATGCTCCCCGGGTAAGGATCCGCGGCCGCAAATTCCGCCCCTCTCCCTCCCCCCCCCCTAACGTTACTGG
CCGAAGCCGCTTGGAATAAGGCCGGTGTGCGTTTGTCTATATGTTATTTTCCACCATATTGCCGTCTTTT
GGCAATGTGAGGGCCCGGAAACCTGGCCCTGTCTTCTTGACGAGCATTCCTAGGGGTCTTTCCCCTCTCG
CCAAAGGAATGCAAGGTCTGTTGAATGTCGTGAAGGAAGCAGTTCCTCTGGAAGCTTCTTGAAGACAAAC
AACGTCTGTAGCGACCCTTTGCAGGCAGCGGAACCCCCCACCTGGCGACAGGTGCCTCTGCGGCCAAAAG
CCACGTGTATAAGATACACCTGCAAAGGCGGCACAACCCCAGTGCCACGTTGTGAGTTGGATAGTTGTGG
AAAGAGTCAAATGGCTCTCCTCAAGCGTATTCAACAAGGGGCTGAAGGATGCCCAGAAGGTACCCCATTG
TATGGGATCTGATCTGGGGCCTCGGTGCACATGCTTTACATGTGTTTAGTCGAGGTTAAAAAAACGTCTA
GGCCCCCCGAACCACGGGGACGTGGTTTTCCTTTGAAAAACACGATAATACCATGGCCACCGAGTACAAG
CCCACGGTGCGCCTCGCCACCCGCGACGACGTCCCCCGGGCCGTACGCACCCTCGCCGCCGCGTTCGCCG
ACTACCCCGCCACGCGCCACACCGTCGACCCGGACCGCCACATCGAGCGGGTCACCGAGCTGCAAGAACT
CTTCCTCACGCGCGTCGGGCTCGACATCGGCAAGGTGTGGGTCGCGGACGACGGCGCCGCGGTGGCGGTC
TGGACCACGCCGGAGAGCGTCGAAGCGGGGGCGGTGTTCGCCGAGATCGGCTCGCGCATGGCCGAGTTGA
GCGGTTCCCGGCTGGCCGCGCAGCAACAGATGGAAGGCCTCCTGGCGCCGCACCGGCCCAAGGAGCCCGC
GTGGTTCCTGGCCACCGTCGGCGTCTCGCCCGACCACCAGGGCAAGGGTCTGGGCAGCGCCGTCGTGCTC
CCCGGAGTGGAGGCGGCCGAGCGCGCTGGGGTGCCCGCCTTCCTGGAGACCTCCGCGCCCCGCAACCTCC
CCTTCTACGAGCGGCTCGGCTTCACCGTCACCGCCGACGTCGAGGTGCCCGAAGGACCGCGCACCTGGTG
CATGACCCGCAAGCCCGGTGCCTGAGTTCGCGTCTGGAACAATCAACCTCTGGATTACAAAATTTGTGAA
AGATTGACTGGTATTCTTAACTATGTTGCTCCTTTTACGCTATGTGGATACGCTGCTTTAATGCCTTTGT
ATCATGCTATTGCTTCCCGTATGGCTTTCATTTTCTCCTCCTTGTATAAATCCTGGTTGCTGTCTCTTTA
TGAGGAGTTGTGGCCCGTTGTCAGGCAACGTGGCGTGGTGTGCACTGTGTTTGCTGACGCAACCCCCACT
GGTTGGGGCATTGCCACCACCTGTCAGCTCCTTTCCGGGACTTTCGCTTTCCCCCTCCCTATTGCCACGG
CGGAACTCATCGCCGCCTGCCTTGCCCGCTGCTGGACAGGGGCTCGGCTGTTGGGCACTGACAATTCCGT
GGTGTTGTCGGGGAAGCTGACGTCCTTTCCATGGCTGCTCGCCTGTGTTGCCACCTGGATTCTGCGCGGG
ACGTCCTTCTGCTACGTCCCTTCGGCCCTCAATCCAGCGGACCTTCCTTCCCGCGGCCTGCTGCCGGCTC
TGCGGCCTCTTCCGCGTCTTCGCCTTCGCCCTCAGACGAGTCGGATCTCCCTTTGGGCCGCCTCCCCGCC
TGGAATTAATTCTGCAGTCGAGACCTAGAAAAACATGGAGCAATCACAAGTAGCAATACAGCAGCTACCA
ATGCTGATTGTGCCTGGCTAGAAGCACAAGAGGAGGAGGAGGTGGGTTTTCCAGTCACACCTCAGGTACC
TTTAAGACCAATGACTTACAAGGCAGCTGTAGATCTTAGCCACTTTTTAAAAGAAAAGAGGGGACTGGAA
GGGCTAATTCACTCCCAACGAAGACAAGATCTGCTTTTTGCTTGTACTGGGTCTCTCTGGTTAGACCAGA
TCTGAGCCTGGGAGCTCTCTGGCTAACTAGGGAACCCACTGCTTAAGCCTCAATAAAGCTTGCCTTGAGT
GCTTCAAGTAGTGTGTGCCCGTCTGTTGTGTGACTCTGGTAACTAGAGATCCCTCAGACCCTTTTAGTCA
GTGTGGAAAATCTCTAGCAGTAGTAGTTCATGTCATCTTATTATTCAGTATTTATAACTTGCAAAGAAAT
GAATATCAGAGAGTGAGAGGCCTTGACATTGTTTAAACCCGCTGATCAGCCTCGACTGTGCCTTCTAGTT
GCCAGCCATCTGTTGTTTGCCCCTCCCCCGTGCCTTCCTTGACCCTGGAAGGTGCCACTCCCACTGTCCT
TTCCTAATAAAATGAGGAAATTGCATCGCATTGTCTGAGTAGGTGTCATTCTATTCTGGGGGGTGGGGTG
GGGCAGGACAGCAAGGGGGAGGATTGGGAAGACAATAGCAGGCATGCTGGGGATGCGGTGGGCTCTATGG
CTTCTGAGGCGGAAAGAACCAGCTGGGGCTCTAGGGGGTATCCCC
[124 nt withheld, positions 9986-10109]
C
[91 nt withheld, positions 10111-10201]
A
[49 nt withheld, positions 10203-10251]
CCTTTGACGTTGGAGTCCACGTTCTTT
[37 nt withheld, positions 10279-10315]
ACCCTATCTCGGTCTATTCTTTTGATTTATAAGGGATTTTGCCGATTTCGGCCTATTGGTTAAAAAATGA
GCTGATTTAACAAAAATTTAACGCGAATTAATTCTGTGGAATGTGTGTCAGTTAGGGTGTGGAAAGTCCC
CAGGCTCCCCAGCAGGCAGAAGTATGCAAAGCATGCATCTCAATTAGTCAGCAACCAGGTGTGGAAAGTC
CCCAGGCTCCCCAGCAGGCAGAAGTATGCAAAGCATGCATCTCAATTAGTCAGCAACCATAGTCCCGCCC
CTAACTCCGCCCATCCCGCCCCTAACTCCGCCCAGTTCCGCCCATTCTCCGCCCCATGGCTGACTAATTT
TTTTTATTTATGCAGAGGCCGAGGCCGCCTCTGCCTCTGAGCTATTCCAGAAGTAGTGAGGAGGCTTTTT
TGGAGGCCTAGGCTTTTGCAAAAAGCTCCCGGGAGCTTGTATATCCATTTTCGGATCTGATCAGCACGTG
ATGAAAAAGCCTGAACTCACCGCGACGTCTGTCGAGAAGTTTCTGATCGAAAAGTTCGACAGCGTCTCCG
ACCTGATGCAGCTCTCGGAGGGCGAAGAATCTCGTGCTTTCAGCTTCGATGTAGGAGGGCGTGGATATGT
CCTGCGGGTAAATAGCTGCGCCGATGGTTTCTACAAAGATCGTTATGTTTATCGGCACTTTGCATCGGCC
GCGCTCCCGATTCCGGAAGTGCTTGACATTGGGGAATTAATTCAGCGAGAGCCTGACCTATTGCATCTCC
CGCCGTGCACAGGGTGTCACGTTGCAAGACCTGCCTGAAACCGAACTGCCCGCTGTTCTGCAGCCGGTCG
CGGAGGCCATGGATGCGATCGCTGCGGCCGATCTTAGCCAGACGAGCGGGTTCGGCCCATTCGGACCGCA
AGGAATCGGTCAATACACTACATGGCGTGATTTCATATGCGCGATTGCTGATCCCCATGTGTATCACTGG
CAAACTGTGATGGACGACACCGTCAGTGCGTCCGTCGCGCAGGCTCTCGATGAGCTGATGCTTTGGGCCG
AGGACTGCCCCGAAGTCCGGCACCTCGTGCACGCGGATTTCGGCTCCAACAATGTCCTGACGGACAATGG
CCGCATAACAGCGGTCATTGACTGGAGCGAGGCGATGTTCGGGGATTCCCAATACGAGGTCGCCAACATC
TTCTTCTGGAGGCCGTGGTTGGCTTGTATGGAGCAGCAGACGCGCTACTTCGAGCGGAGGCATCCGGAGC
TTGCAGGATCGCCGCGGCTCCGGGCGTATATGCTCCGCATTGGTCTTGACCAACTCTATCAGAGCTTGGT
TGACGGCAATTTCGATGATGCAGCTTGGGCGCAGGGTCGATGCGACGCAATCGTCCGATCCGGAGCCGGG
ACTGTCGGGCGTACACAAATCGCCCGCAGAAGCGCGGCCGTCTGGACCGATGGCTGTGTAGAAGTACTCG
CCGATAGTGGAAACCGACGCCCCAGCACTCGTCCGAGGGCAAAGGAATAGCACGTGCTACGAGATTTCGA
TTCCACCGCCGCCTTCTATGAAAGGTTGGGCTTCGGAATCGTTTTCCGGGACGCCGGCTGGATGATCCTC
CAGCGCGGGGATCTCATGCTGGAGTTCTTCGCCCACCCCAACTTGTTTATTGCAGCTTATAATGGTTACA
AATAAAGCAATAGCATCACAAATTTCACAAATAAAGCATTTTTTTCACTGCATTCTAGTTGTGGTTTGTC
CAAACTCATCAATGTATCTTATCATGTCTGTATACCGTCGACCTCTAGCTAGAGCTTGGCGTAATCATGG
TCATAGCTGTTTCCTGTGTGAAATTGTTATCCGCTCACAATTCCACACAACATACGAGCCGGAAGCATAA
AGTGTAAAGCCTGGGGTGCCTAATGAGTGAGCTAACTCACATTAATTGCGTTGCGCTCACTGCCCGCTTT
CCAGTCGGGAAACCTGTCGTGCCAGCTGCATTAATGAATCGGCCAACGCGCGGGGAGAGGCGGTTTGCGT
ATTGGGCGCTCTTCCGCTTCCTCGCTCACTGACTCGCTGCGCTCGGTCGTTCGGCTGCGGCGAGCGGTAT
CAGCTCACTCAAAGGCGGTAATACGGTTATCCACAGAATCAGGGGATAACGCAGGAAAGAACATGTGAGC
AAAAGGCCAGCAAAAGGCCAGGAACCGTAAAAAGGCCGCGTTGCTGGCGTTTTTCCATAGGCTCCGCCCC
CCTGACGAGCATCACAAAAATCGACGCTCAAGTCAGAGGTGGCGAAACCCGACAGGACTATAAAGATACC
AGGCGTTTCCCCCTGGAAGCTCCCTCGTGCGCTCTCCTGTTCCGACCCTGCCGCTTACCGGATACCTGTC
CGCCTTTCTCCCTTCGGGAAGCGTGGCGCTTTCTCATAGCTCACGCTGTAGGTATCTCAGTTCGGTGTAG
GTCGTTCGCTCCAAGCTGGGCTGTGTGCACGAACCCCCCGTTCAGCCCGACCGCTGCGCCTTATCCGGTA
ACTATCGTCTTGAGTCCAACCCGGTAAGACACGACTTATCGCCACTGGCAGCAGCCACTGGTAACAGGAT
TAGCAGAGCGAGGTATGTAGGCGGTGCTACAGAGTTCTTGAAGTGGTGGCCTAACTACGGCTACACTAGA
AGAACAGTATTTGGTATCTGCGCTCTGCTGAAGCCAGTTACCTTCGGAAAAAGAGTTGGTAGCTCTTGAT
CCGGCAAACAAACCACCGCTGGTAGCGGTGGTTTTTTTGTTTGCAAGCAGCAGATTACGCGCAGAAAAAA
AGGATCTCAAGAAGATCCTTTGATCTTTTCTACGGGGTCTGACGCTCAGTGGAACGAAAACTCACGTTAA
GGGATTTTGGTCATGAGATTATCAAAAAGGATCTTCACCTAGATCCTTTTAAATTAAAAATGAAGTTTTA
AATCAATCTAAAGTATATATGAGTAAACTTGGTCTGACAGTTACCAATGCTTAATCAGTGAGGCACCTAT
CTCAGCGATCTGTCTATTTCGTTCATCCATAGTTGCCTGACTCCCCGTCGTGTAGATAACTACGATACGG
GAGGGCTTACCATCTGGCCCCAGTGCTGCAATGATACCGCGAGACCCACGCTCACCGGCTCCAGATTTAT
CAGCAATAAACCAGCCAGCCGGAAGGGCCGAGCGCAGAAGTGGTCCTGCAACTTTATCCGCCTCCATCCA
GTCTATTAATTGTTGCCGGGAAGCTAGAGTAAGTAGTTCGCCAGTTAATAGTTTGCGCAACGTTGTTGCC
ATTGCTACAGGCATCGTGGTGTCACGCTCGTCGTTTGGTATGGCTTCATTCAGCTCCGGTTCCCAACGAT
CAAGGCGAGTTACATGATCCCCCATGTTGTGCAAAAAAGCGGTTAGCTCCTTCGGTCCTCCGATCGTTGT
CAGAAGTAAGTTGGCCGCAGTGTTATCACTCATGGTTATGGCAGCACTGCATAATTCTCTTACTGTCATG
CCATCCGTAAGATGCTTTTCTGTGACTGGTGAGTACTCAACCAAGTCATTCTGAGAATAGTGTATGCGGC
GACCGAGTTGCTCTTGCCCGGCGTCAATACGGGATAATACCGCGCCACATAGCAGAACTTTAAAAGTGCT
CATCATTGGAAAACGTTCTTCGGGGCGAAAACTCTCAAGGATCTTACCGCTGTTGAGATCCAGTTCGATG
TAACCCACTCGTGCACCCAACTGATCTTCAGCATCTTTTACTTTCACCAGCGTTTCTGGGTGAGCAAAAA
CAGGAAGGCAAAATGCCGCAAAAAAGGGAATAAGGGCGACACGGAAATGTTGAATACTCATACTCTTCCT
TTTTCAATATTATTGAAGCATTTATCAGGGTTATTGTCTCATGAGCGGATACATATTTGAATGTATTTAG
AAAAATAAACAAATAGGGGTTCCGCGCACATTTCCCCGAAAAGTGCCACCTGACGTCGACGGATCGGGAG
ATCAACTTGTTTATTGCAGCTTATAATGGTTACAAATAAAGCAATAGCATCACAAATTTCACAAATAAAG
CATTTTTTTCACTGCATTCTAGTTGTGGTTTGTCCAAACTCATCAATGTATCTTATCATGTCTGGATCAA
CTGGATAACTCAAGCTAACCAAAATCATCCCAAACTTCCCACCCCATACCCTATTACCACTGCCAATTAC
CTGTGGTTTCATTTACTCTAAACCTGTGATTCCTCTGAATTATTTTCATTTTAAAGAAATTGTATTTGTT
AAATATGTACTACAAACTTAGTAGT
